Addgene plasmid #44455: XNOR-gate-V2.0-ASV
Depositing lab: Drew Endy. Depositing organization: Stanford University. Publication: Amplifying genetic logic gates. Bonnet J, Yin P, Ortiz ME, Subsoontorn P, Endy D. Science. 2013 May 3;340(6132):599-603. doi: 10.1126/science.1232758. Epub 2013 Mar 28. PubMed 23539178.
Backbone
  Vector backbone: pSB4A5
  Vector type: Bacterial Expression, Synthetic Biology
Growth in bacteria
  Bacterial resistance: Ampicillin, 100 μg/mL
  Growth temperature: 37°C
  Growth strain: DH5alpha
  Copy number: Low Copy
Gene/Insert
  Gene/Insert name: XNOR-gate
Terms and licenses: Academic/Nonprofit Terms; Industry Terms: Not Available to Industry
How to cite: XNOR-gate-V2.0-ASV was a gift from Drew Endy (Addgene plasmid # 44455 ; http://n2t.net/addgene:44455 ; RRID:Addgene_44455)
