[The description below was written by a language model from this plasmid's Addgene catalogue record and the feature table of its GenBank file.]
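Description:
XNOR-gate-V2.0-ASV is a 4.8 kb bacterial synthetic-biology plasmid built on the BioBrick backbone pSB4A5. It replicates in E. coli at low copy from the pSC101 origin, which depends on the plasmid-encoded Rep101 (RepA) protein, and it is selected with ampicillin through the beta-lactamase (AmpR) gene. The backbone places terminators around the cloning region (tonB, lambda t0 and two T3Te elements), which insulate the insert from read-through transcription coming from, or going into, the rest of the plasmid.

The insert, catalogued only as "XNOR-gate", sits between the BioBrick prefix and suffix. The annotated parts are a pair of transcription terminators (T7Te and rrnB T1), followed by the sTRSV hammerhead ribozyme, a consensus Shine-Dalgarno ribosome-binding site and a superfolder GFP coding sequence. In this layout the terminators lie upstream of the reporter, so whether they block transcription determines GFP output. The self-cleaving ribozyme trims the 5' leader of the transcript, which generally makes reporter translation less dependent on upstream sequence context.

The associated publication concerns amplifying genetic logic gates, and the design is consistent with a gate in which terminator elements are controlled to compute an XNOR function read out as fluorescence. However, the feature table does not annotate a promoter, any recombinase recognition sites or any recombinase genes, so the input mechanism cannot be described from this record. The "ASV" in the name may refer to a degradation-tag variant, but no such tag is annotated. The plasmid is suited to measuring logic-gate behaviour in E. coli by GFP fluorescence.
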