LOCUS       Exported 4822 bp ds-DNA circular SYN 13-MAY-2021
DEFINITION  synthetic circular DNA
ACCESSION   .
VERSION     .
KEYWORDS    XNOR-gate-V2.0-ASV
SOURCE      synthetic DNA construct
  ORGANISM  synthetic DNA construct
REFERENCE   1 (bases 1 to 4822)
  AUTHORS   Bonnet J, Yin P, Ortiz ME, Subsoontorn P, Endy D
  TITLE     Amplifying genetic logic gates.
  JOURNAL   Science. 2013 May 3;340(6132):599-603. doi: 10.1126/science.1232758.
            Epub 2013 Mar 28.
  PUBMED    23539178
REFERENCE   2 (bases 1 to 4822)
  AUTHORS   .
  TITLE     Direct Submission
  JOURNAL   Exported May 13, 2021 from SnapGene Server 1.1.58
            http://www.snapgene.com
FEATURES             Location/Qualifiers
     source          1..4822
                     /organism="synthetic DNA construct"
                     /mol_type="other DNA"
     misc_feature    1..22
                     /label=BioBrick prefix
                     /note="BioBrick prefix for parts that do not start with
                     ""ATG"""
     terminator      185..212
                     /label=T7Te terminator
                     /note="phage T7 early transcription terminator"
     terminator      228..299
                     /label=rrnB T1 terminator
                     /note="transcription terminator T1 from the E. coli rrnB
                     gene"
     misc_RNA        413..462
                     /label=sTRSV HHRz
                     /note="hammerhead ribozyme from the tobacco ringspot virus
                     satellite RNA (Khvorova et al., 2003)"
     RBS             556..564
                     /label=Shine-Dalgarno sequence
                     /note="full consensus sequence for ribosome-binding sites
                     upstream of start codons in E. coli; complementary to a
                     region in the 3' end of the 16S rRNA (Chen et al., 1994)"
     CDS             571..1284
                     /codon_start=1
                     /product="GFP variant that folds robustly even when fused
                     to poorly folded proteins (Pedelacq et al., 2006)"
                     /label=superfolder GFP
                     /translation="MRKGEELFTGVVPILVELDGDVNGHKFSVRGEGEGDATNGKLTLK
                     FICTTGKLPVPWPTLVTTLTYGVQCFARYPDHMKQHDFFKSAMPEGYVQERTISFKDDG
                     TYKTRAEVKFEGDTLVNRIELKGIDFKEDGNILGHKLEYNFNSHNVYITADKQKNGTKA
                     NFKIRHNVEDGSVQLADHYQQNTPIGDGPVLLPDNHYLSTQSVLSKDPNEKRDHMVLLE
                     FVTAAGITHGMDELYK"
     misc_feature    1327..1347
                     /label=BioBrick suffix
                     /note="universal suffix for all parts"
     terminator      1383..1414
                     /label=tonB terminator
                     /note="bidirectional E. coli tonB-P14 transcription
                     terminator"
     terminator      1539..1633
                     /label=lambda t0 terminator
                     /note="transcription terminator from phage lambda"
     rep_origin      2125..2347
                     /label=pSC101 ori
                     /note="low-copy replication origin that requires the Rep101
                     protein"
     CDS             2395..3345
                     /codon_start=1
                     /gene="rep101"
                     /product="RepA protein needed for replication with the
                     pSC101 origin"
                     /label=Rep101
                     /translation="MSELVVFKANELAISRYDLTEHETKLILCCVALLNPTIENPTRKE
                     RTVSFTYNQYAQMMNISRENAYGVLAKATRELMTRTVEIRNPLVKGFEIFQWTNYAKFS
                     SEKLELVFSEEILPYLFQLKKFIKYNLEHVKSFENKYSMRIYEWLLKELTQKKTHKANI
                     EISLDEFKFMLMLENNYHEFKRLNQWVLKPISKDLNTYSNMKLVVDKRGRPTDTLIFQV
                     ELDRQMDLVTELENNQIKMNGDKIPTTITSDSYLRNGLRKTLHDALTAKIQLTSFEAKF
                     LSDMQSKHDLNGSFSWLTQKQRTTLENILAKYGRI"
     CDS             3634..4494
                     /codon_start=1
                     /gene="bla"
                     /product="beta-lactamase"
                     /label=AmpR
                     /note="confers resistance to ampicillin, carbenicillin, and
                     related antibiotics"
                     /translation="MSIQHFRVALIPFFAAFCLPVFAHPETLVKVKDAEDQLGARVGYI
                     ELDLNSGKILESFRPEERFPMMSTFKVLLCGAVLSRIDAGQEQLGRRIHYSQNDLVEYS
                     PVTEKHLTDGMTVRELCSAAITMSDNTAANLLLTTIGGPKELTAFLHNMGDHVTRLDRW
                     EPELNEAIPNDERDTTMPVAMATTLRKLLTGELLTLASRQQLIDWMEADKVAGPLLRSA
                     LPAGWFIADKSGAGERGSRGIIAALGPDGKPSRIVVIYTTGSQATMDERNRQIAEIGAS
                     LIKHW"
     terminator      4624..4653
                     /label=T3Te terminator
                     /note="phage T3 early transcription terminator"
     terminator      4747..4776
                     /label=T3Te terminator
                     /note="phage T3 early transcription terminator"
ORIGIN
        1 gaattcgcgg ccgcttctag agaaaaaatt tatttgcttt cgcatctttt tgtacctata
       61 atgtgtggaa agcttatgcc aacacaatta acatctcaat caaggtaaat gctttttgct
      121 ttttttgctc ggccggcttg tcgacgacgg cggtctccgt cgtcaggatc atccgggcta
      181 taaacgcaga aaggcccacc cgaaggtgag ccagtgtgac tctagtagag agcgttcacc
      241 gacaaacaac agataaaacg aaaggcccag tctttcgact gagcctttcg ttttatttga
      301 tgcctggggg tttgtaccgt acaccactga gaccgcggtg gttgaccaga caaaccacga
      361 aaaggagttt tttagttacc ttaattgaaa taaacgaaat aaaaactcgc agctgtcacc
      421 ggatgtgctt tccggcctga tgagtccgtg aggacgaaac agcctctaca aataattttg
      481 tttaagggcc caagttcact taaaaaggag atcaacaatg aaagcaattt tcgtactgaa
      541 acatcttaat catgctaagg aggttttcta atgcgtaaag gcgaagagct gttcactggt
      601 gtcgtcccta ttctggtgga actggatggt gatgtcaacg gtcataagtt ttccgtgcgt
      661 ggcgagggtg aaggtgacgc aactaatggt aaactgacgc tgaagttcat ctgtactact
      721 ggtaaactgc cggtaccttg gccgactctg gtaacgacgc tgacttatgg tgttcagtgc
      781 tttgctcgtt atccggacca tatgaagcag catgacttct tcaagtccgc catgccggaa
      841 ggctatgtgc aggaacgcac gatttccttt aaggatgacg gcacgtacaa aacgcgtgcg
      901 gaagtgaaat ttgaaggcga tactctggta aaccgcattg agctgaaagg cattgacttt
      961 aaagaagacg gcaatatcct gggccataag ctggaataca attttaacag ccacaatgtt
     1021 tacatcaccg ccgataaaca aaaaaatggc actaaagcga attttaaaat tcgccacaac
     1081 gtggaggatg gcagcgtgca gctggctgat cactaccagc aaaacactcc aatcggtgat
     1141 ggtcctgttc tgctgccaga caatcactat ctgagcacgc aaagcgttct gtctaaagat
     1201 ccgaacgaga aacgcgatca tatggttctg ctggagttcg taaccgcagc gggcatcacg
     1261 catggtatgg atgaactgta caaagccggc gctgctaacg acgaaaacta cgctgcgtct
     1321 gtttaatact agtagcggcc gctgcaggag tcactaaggg ttagttagtt agattagcag
     1381 aaagtcaaaa gcctccgacc ggaggctttt gactaaaact tcccttgggg ttatcattgg
     1441 ggctcactca aaggcggtaa tcagataaaa aaaatcctta gctttcgcta aggatgattt
     1501 ctgctagagc tgtcagacca agtttacgag ctcgcttgga ctcctgttga tagatccagt
     1561 aatgacctca gaactccatc tggatttgtt cagaacgctc ggttgccgcc gggcgttttt
     1621 tattggtgag aatccaagca ctagggacag taagacgggt aagcctgttg atgataccgc
     1681 tgccttactg ggtgcattag ccagtctgaa tgacctgtca cgggataatc cgaagtggtc
     1741 agactggaaa atcagagggc aggaactgct gaacagcaaa aagtcagata gcaccacata
     1801 gcagacccgc cataaaacgc cctgagaagc ccgtgacggg cttttcttgt attatgggta
     1861 gtttccttgc atgaatccat aaaaggcgcc tgtagtgcca tttaccccca ttcactgcca
     1921 gagccgtgag cgcagcgaac tgaatgtcac gaaaaagaca gcgactcagg tgcctgatgg
     1981 tcggagacaa aaggaatatt cagcgatttg cccgagcttg cgagggtgct acttaagcct
     2041 ttagggtttt aaggtctgtt ttgtagagga gcaaacagcg tttgcgacat ccttttgtaa
     2101 tactgcggaa ctgactaaag tagtgagtta tacacagggc tgggatctat tctttttatc
     2161 tttttttatt ctttctttat tctataaatt ataaccactt gaatataaac aaaaaaaaca
     2221 cacaaaggtc tagcggaatt tacagagggt ctagcagaat ttacaagttt tccagcaaag
     2281 gtctagcaga atttacagat acccacaact caaaggaaaa ggacatgtaa ttatcattga
     2341 ctagcccatc tcaattggta tagtgattaa aatcacctag accaattgag atgtatgtct
     2401 gaattagttg ttttcaaagc aaatgaacta gcgattagtc gctatgactt aacggagcat
     2461 gaaaccaagc taattttatg ctgtgtggca ctactcaacc ccacgattga aaaccctaca
     2521 aggaaagaac ggacggtatc gttcacttat aaccaatacg ctcagatgat gaacatcagt
     2581 agggaaaatg cttatggtgt attagctaaa gcaaccagag agctgatgac gagaactgtg
     2641 gaaatcagga atcctttggt taaaggcttt gagattttcc agtggacaaa ctatgccaag
     2701 ttctcaagcg aaaaattaga attagttttt agtgaagaga tattgcctta tcttttccag
     2761 ttaaaaaaat tcataaaata taatctggaa catgttaagt cttttgaaaa caaatactct
     2821 atgaggattt atgagtggtt attaaaagaa ctaacacaaa agaaaactca caaggcaaat
     2881 atagagatta gccttgatga atttaagttc atgttaatgc ttgaaaataa ctaccatgag
     2941 tttaaaaggc ttaaccaatg ggttttgaaa ccaataagta aagatttaaa cacttacagc
     3001 aatatgaaat tggtggttga taagcgaggc cgcccgactg atacgttgat tttccaagtt
     3061 gaactagata gacaaatgga tctcgtaacc gaacttgaga acaaccagat aaaaatgaat
     3121 ggtgacaaaa taccaacaac cattacatca gattcctacc tacgtaacgg actaagaaaa
     3181 acactacacg atgctttaac tgcaaaaatt cagctcacca gttttgaggc aaaatttttg
     3241 agtgacatgc aaagtaagca tgatctcaat ggttcgttct catggctcac gcaaaaacaa
     3301 cgaaccacac tagagaacat actggctaaa tacggaagga tctgaggttc ttatggctct
     3361 tgtatctatc agtgaagcat caagactaac aaacaaaagt agaacaactg ttcaccgtta
     3421 gatatcaaag ggaaaactgt ccatatgcac agatgaaaac ggtgtaaaaa agatagatac
     3481 atcagagctt ttacgagttt ttggtgcatt taaagctgtt caccatgaac agatcgacaa
     3541 tgtaactact agagctaaat acattcaaat atctatccgc tcatgagaca ataaccctga
     3601 taaatgcttc aataatattg aaaaaggaag aatatgagta ttcaacattt ccgtgtcgcc
     3661 cttattccct tttttgcggc attttgcctt cctgtttttg ctcacccaga aacgctggtg
     3721 aaagtaaaag atgccgaaga tcagttgggt gcacgtgtgg gttacatcga actggacctc
     3781 aacagcggta agattcttga gagttttcgc cccgaagaac gtttcccaat gatgagcact
     3841 tttaaagttc tgctctgtgg cgcggtatta tcccgtattg acgccgggca agagcaactc
     3901 ggtcgccgca tacactattc tcagaatgac ttggttgagt actcaccagt cacagaaaag
     3961 catcttacgg acggcatgac agtacgcgaa ttatgcagcg ctgccataac catgagtgat
     4021 aacacggcgg ccaacttact tctgacaacg atcggaggac cgaaggagct taccgctttt
     4081 ttgcacaaca tgggtgatca tgtaactcgc cttgatcgtt gggaaccgga gctgaatgaa
     4141 gccataccaa acgacgagcg tgacaccacg atgcctgtag ctatggcaac aacgttgcgc
     4201 aaactcttaa ctggcgaact tcttactctc gcttcccggc aacaattaat agactggatg
     4261 gaggcggata aagttgcagg accacttctg cgctcggccc ttccggctgg ctggtttatt
     4321 gctgataaat ctggagccgg tgagcgtggg tcccgcggta ttattgcagc cctggggcca
     4381 gatggtaagc cctcccgtat cgtagttatc tacacgacgg ggagccaggc aactatggac
     4441 gaacgtaatc gccagatcgc tgagataggt gcctccctga ttaagcattg gtaataatac
     4501 tagctccggc aaaaaaacgg gcaaggtgtc accaccctgc cctttttctt taaaaccgaa
     4561 aagattactt cgcgtttgcc acctgacgtc taagaaaagg aatattcagc aatttgcccg
     4621 tgccgaagaa aggcccaccc gtgaaggtga gccagtgagt tgattgctac gtaattagtt
     4681 agttagccct tagtgactct gccacctgac gtctaagaaa aggaatattc agcaatttgc
     4741 ccgtgccgaa gaaaggccca cccgtgaagg tgagccagtg agttgattgc tacgtaatta
     4801 gttagttagc ccttagtgac tc
//
