>Addgene plasmid #44455 | XNOR-gate-V2.0-ASV | addgene partial sequence | sequence record 63448 | EXFP-internal-R 5'-GAACTCCAGCAGGACCATGT-3'
GAACGCTTTGCGTGCTCAGATAGTGATTGTCTGGCAGCAGAACAGGACCATCACCGATTGGAGTGTTTTG
CTGGTAGTGATCAGCCAGCTGCACGCTGCCATCCTCCACGTTGTGGCGAATTTTAAAATTCGCTTTAGTG
CCATTTTTTTGTTTATCGGCGGTGATGTAAACATTGTGGCTGTTAAAATTGTATTCCAGCTTATGGCCCA
GGATATTGCCGTCTTCTTTAAAGTCAATGCCTTTCAGCTCAATGCGGTTTACCAGAGTATCGCCTTCAAA
TTTCACTTCCGCACGCGTTTTGTACGTGCCGTCATCCTTAAAGGAAATCGTGCGTTCCTGCACATAGCCT
TCCGGCATGGCGGACTTGAAGAAGTCATGCTGCTTCATATGGTCCGGATAACGAGCAAAGCACTGAACAC
CATAAGTCAGCGTCGTTACCAGAGTCGGCCAAGGTACCGGCAGTTTACCAGTAGTACAGATGAACTTCAG
CGTCAGTTTACCATTAGTTGCGTCACCTTCACCCTCGCCACGCACGGAAAACTTATGACCGTTGACATCA
CCATCCAGTTCCACCAGAATAGGGACGACACCAGTGAACAGCTCTTCGCCTTTACGCATTAGAAAACCTC
CTTAGCATGATTAAGATGTTTCAGTACGAAAATTGCTTTCATTGTTGATCTCCTTTTTAAGTGAACTTGG
GCCCTTAAACAAAATTATTTGTAGAGGCTGTTTCGTCCTCACGGACTCATCAGGCCGGAAAGCACATCCG
GTGACAGCTGCGAGTTTTTATTTCGTTTATTTCAATTAAGGTAACTAAAAAACTCCTTTTCGTGG
